>Addgene plasmid #37363 | HA-CK2alpha’ V67A/I175A (pJD24) | depositor partial sequence | sequence record 46979 | insert region
GGCCGCGTCGAAGCTTCCACCATGGGCCGCATCTTTTACCCATACGATGTTCCTGACTATGCGGGCTATC
CCTATGACGTCCCGGACTATGCAGGATCCTATCCATATGACGTTCCAGATTACGCTGCTCAGTGCGGCCG
CCCCGGCCCGGCCGCGGGCAGCAGGGCCCGGGTCTACGCCGAGGTGAACAGTCTGAGGAGCCGCGAGTAC
TGGGACTACGAGGCTCACGTCCCGAGCTGGGGTAATCAAGATGATTACCAACTGGTTCGAAAACTTGGTC
GGGGAAAATATAGTGAAGTATTTGAGGCCATTAATATCACCAACAATGAGAGAGTGGCGGTAAAAATCCT
GAAGCCAGTGAAGAAAAAGAAGATAAAACGAGAGGTTAAGATTCTGGAGAACCTTCGTGGTGGAACAAAT
ATCATTAAGCTGATTGACACTGTAAAGGACCCCGTGTCAAAGACACCAGCTTTGGTATTTGAATATATCA
ATAATACAGATTTTAAGCAACTCTACCAGATCCTGACAGACTTTGATATCCGGTTTTATATGTATGAACT
ACTTAAAGCTCTGGATTACTGCCACAGCAAGGGAATCATGCACAGGGATGTGAAACCTCACAATGTCATG
ATAGATCACCAACAGAAAAAGCTGCGACTGGCAGATTGGGGTCTGGCAGAATTCTATCATCCTGCTCAGG
AGTACAATGTTCGTGTAGCCTCAAGGTACTTCAAGGGACCAGAGCTCCTCGTGGACTATCAGATGTATGA
TTATAGCTTGGACATGTGGAGTTTGGGCTGTATGTTAGCAAGCATGATCTTTCGAAGGGAACCATTCTTC
CATGGACAGGACAACTATGACCAGCTTGTTCGCATTGCCAAGGTTCTGGGTACAGAAGAACTGTATGGGT
ATCTGAAGAAGTATCACATAGACCTAGATCCACACTTCAACGATATCCTGGGACAACATTCACGGAAACG
CTGGGAAAACTTTATCCATAGTGAGAACAGACACCTTGTCAGCCCTGAGGCCCTAGATCTTCTGGACAAA
CTTCTGCGATACGACCATCAACAGAGACTGACTGCCAAAGAGGCCATGGAGCACCCATACTTCTACCCTG
TGGTGAAGGAGCAGTCCCAGCCTTGTGCAGACAATGCTGTGCTTTCCAGTGGTCTCACGGCAGCACGATG
AAGACTGGAAAGCGACGGGTCTGTTGGATCCCCCGGGCTGCAGGAATTCGATATCAAGCTTGGTACCGAG
CTCGGATCCACTAGTANCGGCNGCCAGTGTGCTGGAATTCTGCAGATATCCATCACACTGGCGGCCGCTC
GAGCNTGCATCTAGAGGGCCCTATTCTATAG
