>Addgene plasmid #37363 | HA-CK2alpha’ V67A/I175A (pJD24) | addgene partial sequence | sequence record 47987 | CMV_fwd
GGGAGACCCAAGCTTCCACCATGGGCCGCATCTTTTACCCATACGATGTTCCTGACTATGCGGGCTATCC
CTATGACGTCCCGGACTATGCAGGATCCTATCCATATGACGTTCCAGATTACGCTGCTCAGTGCGGCCGC
CCCGGCCCGGCCGCGGGCAGCAGGGCCCGGGTCTACGCCGAGGTGAACAGTCTGAGGAGCCGCGAGTACT
GGGACTACGAGGCTCACGTCCCGAGCTGGGGTAATCAAGATGATTACCAACTGGTTCGAAAACTTGGTCG
GGGAAAATATAGTGAAGTATTTGAGGCCATTAATATCACCAACAATGAGAGAGTGGCGGTAAAAATCCTG
AAGCCAGTGAAGAAAAAGAAGATAAAACGAGAGGTTAAGATTCTGGAGAACCTTCGTGGTGGAACAAATA
TCATTAAGCTGATTGACACTGTAAAGGACCCCGTGTCAAAGACACCAGCTTTGGTATTTGAATATATCAA
TAATACAGATTTTAAGCAACTCTACCAGATCCTGACAGACTTTGATATCCGGTTTTATATGTATGAACTA
CTTAAAGCTCTGGATTACTGCCACAGCAAGGGAATCATGCACAGGGATGTGAAACCTCACAATGTCATGA
TAGATCACCAACAGAAAAAGCTGCGACTGGCAGATTGGGGTCTGGCAGAATTCTATCATCCTGCTCAGGA
GTACAATGTTCGTGTAGCCTCAAGGTACTTCAAGGGACCAGAGCTCCTCGTGGACTATCAGATGTATGAT
TATAGCTTG
