>Addgene plasmid #37363 | HA-CK2alpha’ V67A/I175A (pJD24) | addgene partial sequence | sequence record 47990 | BGH-rev 5'-TAGAAGGCACAGTCGAGG-3'
ACTTAGTGACTATAGAATAGGGCCCTCTAGATGCATGCTCGAGCGGCCGCCAGTGTGATGGATATCTGCA
GAATTCCAGCACACTGGCGGCCGTTACTAGTGGATCCGAGCTCGGTACCAAGCTTGATATCGAATTCCTG
CAGCCCGGGGGATCCAACAGACCCGTCGCTTTCCAGTCTTCATCGTGCTGCCGTGAGACCACTGGAAAGC
ACAGCATTGTCTGCACAAGGCTGGGACTGCTCCTTCACCACAGGGTAGAAGTATGGGTGCTCCATGGCCT
CTTTGGCAGTCAGTCTCTGTTGATGGTCGTATCGCAGAAGTTTGTCCAGAAGATCTAGGGCCTCAGGGCT
GACAAGGTGTCTGTTCTCACTATGGATAAAGTTTTCCCAGCGTTTCCGTGAATGTTGTCCCAGGATATCG
TTGAAGTGTGGATCTAGGTCTATGTGATACTTCTTCAGATACCCATACAGTTCTTCTGTACCCAGAACCT
TGGCAATGCGAACAAGCTGGTCATAGTTGTCCTGTCCATGGAAGAATGGTTCCCTTCGAAAGATCATGCT
TGCTAACATACAGCCCAAACTCCACATGTCCAAGCTATAATCATACATCTGATAGTCCACGAGGAGCTCT
GGTCCCTTGAAGTACCTTGAGGCTACACGAACATTGTACTCCTGAGCAGGATGATAGAATTCTGCCAGAC
CCCAATCTGCCAGTCGCAGCTTTTTCTGTTGGTGATCTATCATGACATTGTGAGGTTTCACATCCCTGTG
CATGATTCCCTTGCTGTGGCAGTAATCCAGAGCTTTAAGTAGTTCATACATATAAAACCGGATATCAAAG
TCTGTCAGGATCTGG
