[The description below was written by a language model from this plasmid's Addgene catalogue record.]
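Description:
HA-CK2alpha' V67A/I175A (pJD24) is a mammalian expression plasmid built on the Invitrogen pRC/CMV backbone, with a total size of about 6.8 kb. It is propagated in E. coli as a high-copy plasmid under ampicillin selection. It also carries a neomycin resistance marker, so transfected mammalian cells can be selected with G418, for example to derive stable lines. No feature table accompanies the record, so details such as the origin of replication and the polyadenylation signal are not explicitly listed. The use of a BGH reverse sequencing primer suggests that a bovine growth hormone terminator region lies downstream of the insert.

The payload is a roughly 1.2 kb human cDNA encoding CK2α' (CSNK2A2), one of the catalytic subunits of protein kinase CK2 (casein kinase II). It was inserted at a HindIII site that is preserved on both sides of the insert, and it is transcribed from the strong constitutive CMV promoter. An N-terminal HA epitope tag allows the exogenous protein to be detected or immunoprecipitated separately from endogenous CK2. The coding sequence carries two substitutions, V67A and I175A. The record does not spell out their functional effect. However, the associated publication is a chemoproteomic evaluation of CK2 inhibitors and their off-target proteins, which suggests the double mutant was used to examine inhibitor effects on CK2. The construct is therefore suited to expressing tagged mutant CK2α' in mammalian cells for studies of whether the cellular effects of CK2 inhibitors are actually mediated by CK2.
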