Addgene plasmid #37363: HA-CK2alpha’ V67A/I175A (pJD24)
Depositing lab: David Litchfield. Depositing organization: University of Western Ontario. Publication: An unbiased evaluation of CK2 inhibitors by chemoproteomics: characterization of inhibitor effects on CK2 and identification of novel inhibitor targets. Duncan JS, Gyenis L, Lenehan J, Bretner M, Graves LM, Haystead TA, Litchfield DW. Mol Cell Proteomics. 2008 Jun;7(6):1077-88. Epub 2008 Feb 7. 10.1074/mcp.M700559-MCP200 PubMed 18258654.
Backbone
  Vector backbone: pRC/CMV
  Backbone manufacturer: Invitrogen
  Backbone size w/o insert (bp): 5542
  Total vector size (bp): 6777
  Vector type: Mammalian Expression
  Selectable markers: Neomycin (select with G418)
Growth in bacteria
  Bacterial resistance: Ampicillin, 100 μg/mL
  Growth temperature: 37°C
  Growth strain: DH5alpha
  Copy number: High Copy
Gene/Insert
  Gene/Insert name: CK2α' V67A/I175A (alt names: CK2α'; Casein Kinase II alpha prime)
  Species: H. sapiens (human)
  Insert size (bp): 1235
  Mutation: V67A, I175A
  Entrez Gene: CSNK2A2 (a.k.a. CK2A2, CK2alpha', CSNK2A1)
  Promoter: CMV
  Tag / fusion protein: HA (N terminal on insert)
  Cloning method: Restriction Enzyme; 5′ cloning site HindIII (not destroyed); 3′ cloning site HindIII (not destroyed)
  Sequencing primers: 5′ CMV-F; 3′ BGH-rev
Terms and licenses: Academic/Nonprofit Terms; Industry Terms: Not Available to Industry
How to cite: HA-CK2alpha’ V67A/I175A (pJD24) was a gift from David Litchfield (Addgene plasmid # 37363 ; http://n2t.net/addgene:37363 ; RRID:Addgene_37363)
